Addgene plasmid #142708: TFORF0901
Purpose: Lentiviral vector for overexpressing transcription factor ORFs with unique 24-bp barcodes. Barcodes facilitate identification of transcription factors in pooled screens.
Depositing lab: Feng Zhang. Depositing organization: Broad Institute. Publication: A transcription factor atlas of directed differentiation. Joung J, Ma S, Tay T, Geiger-Schuller KR, Kirchgatterer PC, Verdine VK, Guo B, Arias-Garcia MA, Allen WE, Singh A, Kuksenko O, Abudayyeh OO, Gootenberg JS, Fu Z, Macrae RK, Buenrostro JD, Regev A, Zhang F. Cell. 2023 Jan 5;186(1):209-229.e26. doi: 10.1016/j.cell.2022.11.026. PubMed 36608654.
Backbone
  Vector backbone: pLX_TRC317
  Backbone manufacturer: Broad Institute Genetic Perturbation Platform
  Backbone size w/o insert (bp): 8264
  Vector type: Mammalian Expression, Lentiviral
  Selectable markers: Puromycin
Growth in bacteria
  Bacterial resistance: Ampicillin, 100 μg/mL
  Growth temperature: 37°C
  Growth strain: NEB Stable
  Copy number: High Copy
Gene/Insert
  Gene/Insert name: ZNF382
  Species: H. sapiens (human)
  Insert size (bp): 1754
  Entrez Gene: ZNF382 (a.k.a. KS1)
  Promoter: EF1a
  Cloning method: Unknown
  Sequencing primers: 5′ GGGTGGAGACTGAAGTTAGGCCAG; 3′ CACATAGCGTAAAAGGAGCAACATAG
Terms and licenses: Academic/Nonprofit Terms; Industry Terms: Not Available to Industry
Depositor comments: NM_032825,ENST00000292928 . The transcription factor ORF portion of this plasmid was synthesized by Genewiz. Please test multiple small colonies in case of plasmid recombination. To make this collection available in a timely manner, a portion of this collection was not fully sequenced by Addgene. If an Addgene verified full plasmid sequence is not available, please contact us prior to placing an order to request the full sequence.
How to cite: TFORF0901 was a gift from Feng Zhang (Addgene plasmid # 142708 ; http://n2t.net/addgene:142708 ; RRID:Addgene_142708)
