[The description below was written by a language model from this plasmid's Addgene catalogue record and pLannotate feature annotations shown in this document.]
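Description:
TFORF0901 is a third-generation-style, self-inactivating lentiviral expression plasmid built on the pLX_TRC317 backbone. It belongs to a barcoded library of human transcription factor open reading frames. In bacteria it is maintained through a high-copy ColE1/pUC-type origin with ampicillin selection (AmpR under its own bla promoter), and an f1 origin is also present. The depositor notes that the plasmid can recombine, as is common for LTR-containing vectors. The sequence record is about 10 kb, consistent with the stated backbone plus a roughly 1.75 kb insert.

The viral transfer cassette starts with an RSV promoter fused to a truncated HIV-1 5' LTR, which drives genomic RNA production in packaging cells. This is followed by the Ψ packaging signal with a gag fragment, the RRE for Rev-dependent nuclear export, and a cPPT/CTS element. An SV40 early promoter/origin region upstream of PuroR provides puromycin selection of transduced mammalian cells. The payload is human ZNF382 (also called KS1), a zinc-finger protein, expressed from the strong constitutive EF-1α promoter. The automated annotation recognises only part of this ORF, through similarity to the rat Znf382 orthologue, which is described as a sequence-specific transcriptional repressor; the catalogue gives the species as human. Downstream lie a WPRE, which enhances transcript expression, and a ΔU3 3' LTR that inactivates the integrated provirus's LTR promoter, followed by an SV40 poly(A) signal.

According to the record, each library member carries a unique 24-bp barcode, although the feature table does not annotate it. The barcode allows the overexpressed transcription factor to be identified in pooled screens, such as directed differentiation studies.
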