Features (pLannotate 1.2.2; 31 found; start..end, strand, type, name):
      5..231     +  promoter       RSV promoter: Rous sarcoma virus enhancer/promoter
    232..412     +  LTR            5' LTR (truncated): truncated 5' long terminal repeat (LTR) from HIV-1
    459..584     +  misc_feature   HIV-1 Ψ: packaging signal of human immunodeficiency virus type 1
    568..931     +  CDS            HIV-1 gag (fragment): gag protein from human immunodeficiency virus 1; gag
   1077..1310    +  misc_feature   RRE: The Rev response element (RRE) of HIV-1 allows for Rev-dependent mRNA export from the nucleus to the cytoplasm.
   1687..1713    +  CDS            Rev (fragment): human immunodeficiency virus 1 (HIV-1) Rev protein; rev; enhances nuclear export of unspliced and incompletely spliced viral mRNAs
   1720..1743    +  promoter       SV40 promoter (fragment): SV40 early promoter
   1744..1815    +  promoter       SV40 promoter (fragment): SV40 enhancer and early promoter
   1839..1974    +  rep_origin     SV40 ori: SV40 origin of replication
   2020..2616    +  CDS            PuroR (fragment): puromycin N-acetyltransferase; pac from Streptomyces; confers resistance to puromycin
   2665..2782    +  misc_feature   cPPT/CTS: central polypurine tract and central termination sequence of HIV-1
   2847..2913    +  CDS            small t antigen (fragment): SV40 (simian virus 40) small t antigen
   2920..4098    +  promoter       EF-1α promoter: strong constitutive promoter for human elongation factor EF-1α
   4112..5032    +  CDS            Znf382 (fragment): ZN382_RAT - Also known as Zfp382. Experimental evidence at protein level: Swiss-Prot protein existence level 1. Functions as a sequence-specific transcriptional repressor. From Rattus norvegicus (Rat).
   5780..5833    +  promoter       U6 promoter (fragment): RNA polymerase III promoter for human U6 snRNA
   5875..6463    +  misc_feature   WPRE: woodchuck hepatitis virus posttranscriptional regulatory element
   6514..6533    +  misc_feature   cPPT/CTS (fragment): central polypurine tract and central termination sequence of HIV-1
   6535..6768    +  LTR            3' LTR (ΔU3): self-inactivating 3' long terminal repeat (LTR) from HIV-1
   6846..6967    +  polyA_signal   SV40 poly(A) signal: SV40 polyadenylation signal
   7007..7142    +  rep_origin     SV40 ori: SV40 origin of replication
   7163..7181    -  promoter       T7 promoter: promoter for bacteriophage T7 RNA polymerase
   7189..7344    +  CDS            lacZα (fragment): LacZα fragment of β-galactosidase; lacZ fragment
   7349..7777    +  rep_origin     f1 ori (sequence partly withheld): f1 bacteriophage origin of replication; arrow indicates direction of (+) strand synthesis
   7830..7934    +  promoter       AmpR promoter: bla
   7935..8795    +  CDS            AmpR: β-lactamase; bla; confers resistance to ampicillin, carbenicillin, and related antibiotics
   8966..9554    +  rep_origin     ori: high-copy-number ColE1/pMB1/pBR322/pUC origin of replication
   9737..9829    +  CDS            lacI (fragment): lac repressor; lacI; The lac repressor binds to the lac operator to inhibit transcription in E. coli. This inhibition can be relieved by adding lactose or isopropyl-β-D-thiogalactopyranoside (IPTG).
   9842..9863    +  protein_bind   CAP binding site: CAP binding activates transcription in the presence of cAMP. E. coli catabolite activator protein
   9878..9908    +  promoter       lac promoter: promoter for the E. coli lac operon
   9916..9932    +  protein_bind   lac operator: The lac repressor binds to the lac operator to inhibit transcription in E. coli. This inhibition can be relieved by adding lactose or isopropyl-β-D-thiogalactopyranoside (IPTG). lac repressor encoded by lacI
   9977..9995    +  promoter       T3 promoter: promoter for bacteriophage T3 RNA polymerase
>Addgene plasmid #142708 | TFORF0901 | addgene full sequence | sequence record 397788 | Addgene NGS Result
TTAATGTAGTCTTATGCAATACTCTTGTAGTCTTGCAACATGGTAACGATGAGTTAGCAACATGCCTTAC
AAGGAGAGAAAAAGCACCGTGCATGCCGATTGGTGGAAGTAAGGTGGTACGATCGTGCCTTATTAGGAAG
GCAACAGACGGGTCTGACATGGATTGGACGAACCACTGAATTGCCGCATTGCAGAGATATTGTATTTAAG
TGCCTAGCTCGATACATAAACGGGTCTCTCTGGTTAGACCAGATCTGAGCCTGGGAGCTCTCTGGCTAAC
TAGGGAACCCACTGCTTAAGCCTCAATAAAGCTTGCCTTGAGTGCTTCAAGTAGTGTGTGCCCGTCTGTT
GTGTGACTCTGGTAACTAGAGATCCCTCAGACCCTTTTAGTCAGTGTGGAAAATCTCTAGCAGTGGCGCC
CGAACAGGGACTTGAAAGCGAAAGGGAAACCAGAGGAGCTCTCTCGACGCAGGACTCGGCTTGCTGAAGC
GCGCACGGCAAGAGGCGAGGGGCGGCGACTGGTGAGTACGCCAAAAATTTTGACTAGCGGAGGCTAGAAG
GAGAGAGATGGGTGCGAGAGCGTCAGTATTAAGCGGGGGAGAATTAGATCGCGATGGGAAAAAATTCGGT
TAAGGCCAGGGGGAAAGAAAAAATATAAATTAAAACATATAGTATGGGCAAGCAGGGAGCTAGAACGATT
CGCAGTTAATCCTGGCCTGTTAGAAACATCAGAAGGCTGTAGACAAATACTGGGACAGCTACAACCATCC
CTTCAGACAGGATCAGAAGAACTTAGATCATTATATAATACAGTAGCAACCCTCTATTGTGTGCATCAAA
GGATAGAGATAAAAGACACCAAGGAAGCTTTAGACAAGATAGAGGAAGAGCAAAACAAAAGTAAGACCAC
CGCACAGCAAGCGGCCGCTGATCTTCAGACCTGGAGGAGGAGATATGAGGGACAATTGGAGAAGTGAATT
ATATAAATATAAAGTAGTAAAAATTGAACCATTAGGAGTAGCACCCACCAAGGCAAAGAGAAGAGTGGTG
CAGAGAGAAAAAAGAGCAGTGGGAATAGGAGCTTTGTTCCTTGGGTTCTTGGGAGCAGCAGGAAGCACTA
TGGGCGCAGCGTCAATGACGCTGACGGTACAGGCCAGACAATTATTGTCTGGTATAGTGCAGCAGCAGAA
CAATTTGCTGAGGGCTATTGAGGCGCAACAGCATCTGTTGCAACTCACAGTCTGGGGCATCAAGCAGCTC
CAGGCAAGAATCCTGGCTGTGGAAAGATACCTAAAGGATCAACAGCTCCTGGGGATTTGGGGTTGCTCTG
GAAAACTCATTTGCACCACTGCTGTGCCTTGGAATGCTAGTTGGAGTAATAAATCTCTGGAACAGATTTG
GAATCACACGACCTGGATGGAGTGGGACAGAGAAATTAACAATTACACAAGCTTAATACACTCCTTAATT
GAAGAATCGCAAAACCAGCAAGAAAAGAATGAACAAGAATTATTGGAATTAGATAAATGGGCAAGTTTGT
GGAATTGGTTTAACATAACAAATTGGCTGTGGTATATAAAATTATTCATAATGATAGTAGGAGGCTTGGT
AGGTTTAAGAATAGTTTTTGCTGTACTTTCTATAGTGAATAGAGTTAGGCAGGGATATTCACCATTATCG
TTTCAGACCCACCTCCCAACCCCGAGGGGACCCATGCATTGCATCTCAATTAGTCAGCAACCAGGTGTGG
AAAGTCCCCAGGCTCCCCAGCAGGCAGAAGTATGCAAAGCATGCGTCTCAATTAGTCAGCAACCATAGTC
CCGCCCCTAACTCCGCCCATCCCGCCCCTAACTCCGCCCAGTTCCGCCCATTCTCCGCCCCATGGCTGAC
TAATTTTTTTTATTTATGCAGAGGCCGAGGCCGCCTCGGCCTCTGAGCTATTCCAGAAGTAGTGAGGAGG
CTTTTTTGGAGGCCTAGGCTTTTGCAAAAAGCTTTCTAGAGGTACCACCGGAGCTTACCATGACCGAGTA
CAAGCCCACGGTGCGCCTCGCCACCCGCGACGACGTCCCCAGGGCCGTACGCACCCTCGCCGCCGCGTTC
GCCGACTACCCCGCCACGCGCCACACCGTCGATCCGGACCGCCACATCGAGCGGGTCACCGAGCTGCAAG
AACTCTTCCTCACGCGCGTCGGGCTCGACATCGGCAAGGTGTGGGTCGCGGACGACGGCGCCGCCGTGGC
GGTCTGGACCACGCCGGAGAGCGTCGAAGCGGGGGCGGTGTTCGCCGAGATCGGCCCGCGCATGGCCGAG
TTGAGCGGTTCCCGGCTGGCCGCGCAGCAACAGATGGAAGGCCTCCTGGCGCCGCACCGGCCCAAGGAGC
CCGCGTGGTTCCTGGCCACCGTCGGCGTCTCGCCCGACCACCAGGGCAAGGGTCTGGGCAGCGCCGTCGT
GCTCCCCGGAGTGGAGGCGGCCGAGCGCGCCGGGGTGCCCGCCTTCCTGGAGACCTCCGCGCCCCGCAAC
CTCCCCTTCTACGAGCGGCTCGGCTTCACCGTCACCGCCGACGTCGAGGTGCCCGAAGGACCGCGCACCT
GGTGCATGACCCGCAAGCCCGGTGCCAGTTAACGAATTCTAGATCTTGAGACAAATGGCAGTATTCATCC
ACAATTTTAAAAGAAAAGGGGGGATTGGGGGGTACAGTGCAGGGGAAAGAATAGTAGACATAATAGCAAC
AGACATACAAACTAAAGAATTACAAAAACAAATTACAAAAATTCAAAATTTTCGGGTTTATTACAGGGAC
AGCAGAGATCCACTTTGGCGCCGGCTCGAGGCCTGCAGGTGCAAAGATGGATAAAGTTTTAAACAGAGAG
GAATCTTTGCAGCTAATGGACCTTCTAGGTCTTGAAAGGAGTGGGAATTGGCTCCGGTGCCCGTCAGTGG
GCAGAGCGCACATCGCCCACAGTCCCCGAGAAGTTGGGGGGAGGGGTCGGCAATTGAACCGGTGCCTAGA
GAAGGTGGCGCGGGGTAAACTGGGAAAGTGATGTCGTGTACTGGCTCCGCCTTTTTCCCGAGGGTGGGGG
AGAACCGTATATAAGTGCAGTAGTCGCCGTGAACGTTCTTTTTCGCAACGGGTTTGCCGCCAGAACACAG
GTAAGTGCCGTGTGTGGTTCCCGCGGGCCTGGCCTCTTTACGGGTTATGGCCCTTGCGTGCCTTGAATTA
CTTCCACCTGGCTGCAGTACGTGATTCTTGATCCCGAGCTTCGGGTTGGAAGTGGGTGGGAGAGTTCGAG
GCCTTGCGCTTAAGGAGCCCCTTCGCCTCGTGCTTGAGTTGAGGCCTGGCCTGGGCGCTGGGGCCGCCGC
GTGCGAATCTGGTGGCACCTTCGCGCCTGTCTCGCTGCTTTCGATAAGTCTCTAGCCATTTAAAATTTTT
GATGACCTGCTGCGACGCTTTTTTTCTGGCAAGATAGTCTTGTAAATGCGGGCCAAGATCTGCACACTGG
TATTTCGGTTTTTGGGGCCGCGGGCGGCGACGGGGCCCGTGCGTCCCAGCGCACATGTTCGGCGAGGCGG
GGCCTGCGAGCGCGGCCACCGAGAATCGGACGGGGGTAGTCTCAAGCTGGCCGGCCTGCTCTGGTGCCTG
GCCTCGCGCCGCCGTGTATCGCCCCGCCCTGGGCGGCAAGGCTGGCCCGGTCGGCACCAGTTGCGTGAGC
GGAAAGATGGCCGCTTCCCGGCCCTGCTGCAGGGAGCTCAAAATGGAGGACGCGGCGCTCGGGAGAGCGG
GCGGGTGAGTCACCCACACAAAGGAAAAGGGCCTTTCCGTCCTCAGCCGTCGCTTCATGTGACTCCACGG
AGTACCGGGCGCCGTCCAGGCACCTCGATTAGTTCTCGAGCTTTTGGAGTACGTCGTCTTTAGGTTGGGG
GGAGGGGTTTTATGCGATGGAGTTTCCCCACACTGAGTGGGTGGAGACTGAAGTTAGGCCAGCTTGGCAC
TTGATGTAATTCTCCTTGGAATTTGCCCTTTTTGAGTTTGGATCTTGGTTCATTCTCAAGCCTCAGACAG
TGGTTCAAAGTTTTTTTCTTCCATTTCAGGTGTCGTGAGGCTAGCACCGCCACCATGCCCTTACAGGGAT
CAGTGTCATTCAAGGATGTGACTGTGGACTTCACCCAGGAGGAGTGGCAGCAACTAGACCCTGCTCAGAA
GGCGCTTTACAGGGATGTGATGTTGGAAAACTATTGCCACTTCGTATCTGTGGGGTTTCACATGGCTAAG
CCTGATATGATCCGCAAGTTGGAACAAGGAGAAGAGCTATGGACACAGAGAATTTTTCCAAGTTACAGCT
ACCTAGAAGAAGATGGGAAAACTGAAGATGTCTTAGTGAAGTTCAAAGAATACCAAGACAGGCATTCTAG
ACCCCTCATATTCATCAACCACAAAAAACTAATTAAGGAGAGAAGTAATATTTATGGTAAAACATTTACT
CTAGGCAAGAACCGTATTTCAAAAACAATACTATGTGAATATAAACCTGATGGAAAAGTTTTGAAAAATA
TTTCAGAACTAGTCATTAGAAATATAAGCCCCATAAAAGAGAAGTTTGGTGACAGTACTGGATGGGAGAA
ATCACTCCTCAATACCAAGCATGAGAAAATTCATCCTGCAGTGAATCTCCATAAACAAACAGAAAGAGTT
CTCAGTGGTAAACAGGAGCTTATTCAGCATCAGAAGGTTCAAGCTCCAGAGCAACCATTTGACCATAATG
AATGTGAAAAATCCTTCCTGATGAAAGGAATGCTATTTACACATACTAGAGCTCACAGAGGAGAAAGAAC
CTTTGAATACAATAAAGATGGAATTGCCTTCATAGAAAAGTCAAGCCTCAGTGTCCATCCAAGTAATCTT
ATGGAAAAGAAGCCCTCTGCCTACAACAAATATGGGAAATTCCTCTGCAGAAAGCCTGTTTTTATTATGC
CTCAGAGACCTCAAACAGAAGAGAAACCCTTTCACTGTCCTTACTGTGGGAATAACTTTAGAAGGAAGTC
ATACCTCATTGAACATCAGCGAATTCACACAGGTGAAAAACCTTATGTTTGCAATCAATGTGGAAAGGCC
TTCCGTCAGAAGACAGCCCTCACCCTTCATGAGAAAACACATATAGAGGGGAAACCCTTTATTTGTATCG
ATTGTGGGAAGTCCTTCCGCCAGAAGGCCACCCTCACTAGACATCACAAAACACATACGGGGGAGAAAGC
CTATGAATGTCCTCAGTGTGGAAGTGCCTTTAGGAAGAAGTCATACCTCATTGATCACCAGAGAACTCAC
ACAGGAGAGAAACCGTATCAGTGTAATGAGTGTGGGAAGGCATTTATCCAGAAGACAACCCTCACTGTTC
ATCAGAGAACTCACACAGGAGAGAAACCCTATATTTGCAATGAATGTGGGAAGTCCTTCTGCCAAAAGAC
AACCCTCACTCTCCACCAGAGAATTCACACGGGGGAAAAACCCTATATTTGTAATGAATGTGGGAAGTCC
TTCCGCCAGAAGGCAATCCTCACTGTTCATCACAGAATACATACAGGAGAAAAATCCAATGGGTGTCCTC
AGTGTGGGAAAGCCTTCAGTAGGAAATCAAACCTCATTCGCCATCAGAAAACTCACACAGGCGAGAAACC
ATATGAATGTAAACAGTGTGGGAAGTTCTTCAGTTGTAAGTCAAACCTCATTGTCCATCAGAAAACTCAC
AAGGTAGAAACCACGGGAATTCAGTAGTAATGAACTAGTCCGTAACTTGAAAGTATTTCGATTTCTTGGC
TTTATATATCTTGTGGAAAGGACGATCACGATTCGTCTTCTCTACACTAACGCGTTAAGTCGACAATCAA
CCTCTGGATTACAAAATTTGTGAAAGATTGACTGGTATTCTTAACTATGTTGCTCCTTTTACGCTATGTG
GATACGCTGCTTTAATGCCTTTGTATCATGCTATTGCTTCCCGTATGGCTTTCATTTTCTCCTCCTTGTA
TAAATCCTGGTTGCTGTCTCTTTATGAGGAGTTGTGGCCCGTTGTCAGGCAACGTGGCGTGGTGTGCACT
GTGTTTGCTGACGCAACCCCCACTGGTTGGGGCATTGCCACCACCTGTCAGCTCCTTTCCGGGACTTTCG
CTTTCCCCCTCCCTATTGCCACGGCGGAACTCATCGCCGCCTGCCTTGCCCGCTGCTGGACAGGGGCTCG
GCTGTTGGGCACTGACAATTCCGTGGTGTTGTCGGGGAAATCATCGTCCTTTCCTTGGCTGCTCGCCTGT
GTTGCCACCTGGATTCTGCGCGGGACGTCCTTCTGCTACGTCCCTTCGGCCCTCAATCCAGCGGACCTTC
CTTCCCGCGGCCTGCTGCCGGCTCTGCGGCCTCTTCCGCGTCTTCGCCTTCGCCCTCAGACGAGTCGGAT
CTCCCTTTGGGCCGCCTCCCCGCGTCGACTTTAAGACCAATGACTTACAAGGCAGCTGTAGATCTTAGCC
ACTTTTTAAAAGAAAAGGGGGGACTGGAAGGGCTAATTCACTCCCAACGAAGACAAGATCTGCTTTTTGC
TTGTACTGGGTCTCTCTGGTTAGACCAGATCTGAGCCTGGGAGCTCTCTGGCTAACTAGGGAACCCACTG
CTTAAGCCTCAATAAAGCTTGCCTTGAGTGCTTCAAGTAGTGTGTGCCCGTCTGTTGTGTGACTCTGGTA
ACTAGAGATCCCTCAGACCCTTTTAGTCAGTGTGGAAAATCTCTAGCAGTACGTATAGTAGTTCATGTCA
TCTTATTATTCAGTATTTATAACTTGCAAAGAAATGAATATCAGAGAGTGAGAGGAACTTGTTTATTGCA
GCTTATAATGGTTACAAATAAAGCAATAGCATCACAAATTTCACAAATAAAGCATTTTTTTCACTGCATT
CTAGTTGTGGTTTGTCCAAACTCATCAATGTATCTTATCATGTCTGGCTCTAGCTATCCCGCCCCTAACT
CCGCCCATCCCGCCCCTAACTCCGCCCAGTTCCGCCCATTCTCCGCCCCATGGCTGACTAATTTTTTTTA
TTTATGCAGAGGCCGAGGCCGCCTCGGCCTCTGAGCTATTCCAGAAGTAGTGAGGAGGCTTTTTTGGAGG
CCTAGGGACGTACCCAATTCGCCCTATAGTGAGTCGTATTACGCGCGCTCACTGGCCGTCGTTTTACAAC
GTCGTGACTGGGAAAACCCTGGCGTTACCCAACTTAATCGCCTTGCAGCACATCCCCCTTTCGCCAGCTG
GCGTAATAGCGAAGAGGCCCGCACCGATCGCCCTTCCCAACAGTTGCGCAGCCTGAATGGCGAATGGG
[124 nt withheld, positions 7349-7472]
C
[91 nt withheld, positions 7474-7564]
A
[49 nt withheld, positions 7566-7614]
CCTTTGACGTTGGAGTCCACGTTCTTT
[37 nt withheld, positions 7642-7678]
ACCCTATCTCGGTCTATTCTTTTGATTTATAAGGGATTTTGCCGATTTCGGCCTATTGGTTAAAAAATGA
GCTGATTTAACAAAAATTTAACGCGAATTTTAACAAAATATTAACGCTTACAATTTAGGTGGCACTTTTC
GGGGAAATGTGCGCGGAACCCCTATTTGTTTATTTTTCTAAATACATTCAAATATGTATCCGCTCATGAG
ACAATAACCCTGATAAATGCTTCAATAATATTGAAAAAGGAAGAGTATGAGTATTCAACATTTCCGTGTC
GCCCTTATTCCCTTTTTTGCGGCATTTTGCCTTCCTGTTTTTGCTCACCCAGAAACGCTGGTGAAAGTAA
AAGATGCTGAAGATCAGTTGGGTGCACGAGTGGGTTACATCGAACTGGATCTCAACAGCGGTAAGATCCT
TGAGAGTTTTCGCCCCGAAGAACGTTTTCCAATGATGAGCACTTTTAAAGTTCTGCTATGTGGCGCGGTA
TTATCCCGTATTGACGCCGGGCAAGAGCAACTCGGTCGCCGCATACACTATTCTCAGAATGACTTGGTTG
AGTACTCACCAGTCACAGAAAAGCATCTTACGGATGGCATGACAGTAAGAGAATTATGCAGTGCTGCCAT
AACCATGAGTGATAACACTGCGGCCAACTTACTTCTGACAACGATCGGAGGACCGAAGGAGCTAACCGCT
TTTTTGCACAACATGGGGGATCATGTAACTCGCCTTGATCGTTGGGAACCGGAGCTGAATGAAGCCATAC
CAAACGACGAGCGTGACACCACGATGCCTGTAGCAATGGCAACAACGTTGCGCAAACTATTAACTGGCGA
ACTACTTACTCTAGCTTCCCGGCAACAATTAATAGACTGGATGGAGGCGGATAAAGTTGCAGGACCACTT
CTGCGCTCGGCCCTTCCGGCTGGCTGGTTTATTGCTGATAAATCTGGAGCCGGTGAGCGTGGGTCTCGCG
GTATCATTGCAGCACTGGGGCCAGATGGTAAGCCCTCCCGTATCGTAGTTATCTACACGACGGGGAGTCA
GGCAACTATGGATGAACGAAATAGACAGATCGCTGAGATAGGTGCCTCACTGATTAAGCATTGGTAACTG
TCAGACCAAGTTTACTCATATATACTTTAGATTGATTTAAAACTTCATTTTTAATTTAAAAGGATCTAGG
TGAAGATCCTTTTTGATAATCTCATGACCAAAATCCCTTAACGTGAGTTTTCGTTCCACTGAGCGTCAGA
CCCCGTAGAAAAGATCAAAGGATCTTCTTGAGATCCTTTTTTTCTGCGCGTAATCTGCTGCTTGCAAACA
AAAAAACCACCGCTACCAGCGGTGGTTTGTTTGCCGGATCAAGAGCTACCAACTCTTTTTCCGAAGGTAA
CTGGCTTCAGCAGAGCGCAGATACCAAATACTGTTCTTCTAGTGTAGCCGTAGTTAGGCCACCACTTCAA
GAACTCTGTAGCACCGCCTACATACCTCGCTCTGCTAATCCTGTTACCAGTGGCTGCTGCCAGTGGCGAT
AAGTCGTGTCTTACCGGGTTGGACTCAAGACGATAGTTACCGGATAAGGCGCAGCGGTCGGGCTGAACGG
GGGGTTCGTGCACACAGCCCAGCTTGGAGCGAACGACCTACACCGAACTGAGATACCTACAGCGTGAGCT
ATGAGAAAGCGCCACGCTTCCCGAAGGGAGAAAGGCGGACAGGTATCCGGTAAGCGGCAGGGTCGGAACA
GGAGAGCGCACGAGGGAGCTTCCAGGGGGAAACGCCTGGTATCTTTATAGTCCTGTCGGGTTTCGCCACC
TCTGACTTGAGCGTCGATTTTTGTGATGCTCGTCAGGGGGGCGGAGCCTATGGAAAAACGCCAGCAACGC
GGCCTTTTTACGGTTCCTGGCCTTTTGCTGGCCTTTTGCTCACATGTTCTTTCCTGCGTTATCCCCTGAT
TCTGTGGATAACCGTATTACCGCCTTTGAGTGAGCTGATACCGCTCGCCGCAGCCGAACGACCGAGCGCA
GCGAGTCAGTGAGCGAGGAAGCGGAAGAGCGCCCAATACGCAAACCGCCTCTCCCCGCGCGTTGGCCGAT
TCATTAATGCAGCTGGCACGACAGGTTTCCCGACTGGAAAGCGGGCAGTGAGCGCAACGCAATTAATGTG
AGTTAGCTCACTCATTAGGCACCCCAGGCTTTACACTTTATGCTTCCGGCTCGTATGTTGTGTGGAATTG
TGAGCGGATAACAATTTCACACAGGAAACAGCTATGACCATGATTACGCCAAGCGCGCAATTAACCCTCA
CTAAAGGGAACAAAAGCTGGAGCTGCAAGC
