>Addgene plasmid #142708 | TFORF0901 | depositor partial sequence | sequence record 280262 | Insert
ACCGCCACCATGCCCTTACAGGGATCAGTGTCATTCAAGGATGTGACTGTGGACTTCACCCAGGAGGAGT
GGCAGCAACTAGACCCTGCTCAGAAGGCGCTTTACAGGGATGTGATGTTGGAAAACTATTGCCACTTCGT
ATCTGTGGGGTTTCACATGGCTAAGCCTGATATGATCCGCAAGTTGGAACAAGGAGAAGAGCTATGGACA
CAGAGAATTTTTCCAAGTTACAGCTACCTAGAAGAAGATGGGAAAACTGAAGATGTCTTAGTGAAGTTCA
AAGAATACCAAGACAGGCATTCTAGACCCCTCATATTCATCAACCACAAAAAACTAATTAAGGAGAGAAG
TAATATTTATGGTAAAACATTTACTCTAGGCAAGAACCGTATTTCAAAAACAATACTATGTGAATATAAA
CCTGATGGAAAAGTTTTGAAAAATATTTCAGAACTAGTCATTAGAAATATAAGCCCCATAAAAGAGAAGT
TTGGTGACAGTACTGGATGGGAGAAATCACTCCTCAATACCAAGCATGAGAAAATTCATCCTGCAGTGAA
TCTCCATAAACAAACAGAAAGAGTTCTCAGTGGTAAACAGGAGCTTATTCAGCATCAGAAGGTTCAAGCT
CCAGAGCAACCATTTGACCATAATGAATGTGAAAAATCCTTCCTGATGAAAGGAATGCTATTTACACATA
CTAGAGCTCACAGAGGAGAAAGAACCTTTGAATACAATAAAGATGGAATTGCCTTCATAGAAAAGTCAAG
CCTCAGTGTCCATCCAAGTAATCTTATGGAAAAGAAGCCCTCTGCCTACAACAAATATGGGAAATTCCTC
TGCAGAAAGCCTGTTTTTATTATGCCTCAGAGACCTCAAACAGAAGAGAAACCCTTTCACTGTCCTTACT
GTGGGAATAACTTTAGAAGGAAGTCATACCTCATTGAACATCAGCGAATTCACACAGGTGAAAAACCTTA
TGTTTGCAATCAATGTGGAAAGGCCTTCCGTCAGAAGACAGCCCTCACCCTTCATGAGAAAACACATATA
GAGGGGAAACCCTTTATTTGTATCGATTGTGGGAAGTCCTTCCGCCAGAAGGCCACCCTCACTAGACATC
ACAAAACACATACGGGGGAGAAAGCCTATGAATGTCCTCAGTGTGGAAGTGCCTTTAGGAAGAAGTCATA
CCTCATTGATCACCAGAGAACTCACACAGGAGAGAAACCGTATCAGTGTAATGAGTGTGGGAAGGCATTT
ATCCAGAAGACAACCCTCACTGTTCATCAGAGAACTCACACAGGAGAGAAACCCTATATTTGCAATGAAT
GTGGGAAGTCCTTCTGCCAAAAGACAACCCTCACTCTCCACCAGAGAATTCACACGGGGGAAAAACCCTA
TATTTGTAATGAATGTGGGAAGTCCTTCCGCCAGAAGGCAATCCTCACTGTTCATCACAGAATACATACA
GGAGAAAAATCCAATGGGTGTCCTCAGTGTGGGAAAGCCTTCAGTAGGAAATCAAACCTCATTCGCCATC
AGAAAACTCACACAGGCGAGAAACCATATGAATGTAAACAGTGTGGGAAGTTCTTCAGTTGTAAGTCAAA
CCTCATTGTCCATCAGAAAACTCACAAGGTAGAAACCACGGGAATTCAGTAGTAATGAACTAGTCCGTAA
CTTGAAAGTATTTCGATTTCTTGGCTTTATATATCTTGTGGAAAGGACGATCACGATTCGTCTTCTCTAC
ACTA
