>Addgene plasmid #142708 | TFORF0901 | depositor partial sequence | sequence record 280263 | Barcode
TCACGATTCGTCTTCTCTACACTA
